Addgene plasmid #139892: pBEL1888
Purpose: Complementation plasmid for LetAB with LetB PLL3 deletion
Depositing lab: Gira Bhabha & Damian Ekiert. Depositing organization: NYU Grossman School of Medicine. Publication: LetB Structure Reveals a Tunnel for Lipid Transport across the Bacterial Envelope. Isom GL, Coudray N, MacRae MR, McManus CT, Ekiert DC, Bhabha G. Cell. 2020 Apr 30;181(3):653-664.e19. doi: 10.1016/j.cell.2020.03.030. PubMed 32359438.
Backbone
  Vector backbone: pET17b
  Vector type: Bacterial Expression
Growth in bacteria
  Bacterial resistance: Ampicillin, 100 μg/mL
  Growth temperature: 37°C
  Growth strain: DH5alpha
  Copy number: High Copy
Gene/Insert
  Gene/Insert name: LetAB
  Species: E. coli
  Mutation: LetA-LetB(delta347-360, P346G)
  Cloning method: Gibson Cloning
Terms and licenses: Academic/Nonprofit Terms; Industry Terms: Not Available to Industry
Depositor comments: Please visit https://www.biorxiv.org/content/10.1101/748145v1 for bioRxiv preprint.
How to cite: pBEL1888 was a gift from Gira Bhabha & Damian Ekiert (Addgene plasmid # 139892 ; http://n2t.net/addgene:139892 ; RRID:Addgene_139892)
