[The description below was written by a language model from this plasmid's Addgene catalogue record and pLannotate feature annotations shown in this document.]
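Description:
pBEL1888 is a bacterial expression plasmid built on the pET17b backbone and carrying the E. coli LetAB operon, with a deletion in the LetB component. It is propagated in E. coli under ampicillin selection, provided by a β-lactamase gene with its own promoter, and replicates from a ColE1/pMB1-type origin. The feature table also detects the pBR322-derived bom region and a rop gene. Rop normally moderates copy number, although the catalogue entry lists the plasmid as high copy. A short predicted open reading frame annotated near the end of the sequence appears to be backbone-derived rather than part of the payload.

The insert, assembled by Gibson cloning, sits between a T7 promoter with the phage T7 gene 10 ribosome binding site and a T7 terminator. It comprises two reading frames annotated under their older names, yebS (LetA) and yebT (LetB), which slightly overlap as annotated, suggesting an operon-like arrangement. Database annotations describe both proteins as components of a transport pathway contributing to membrane integrity, with LetB thought to span the periplasm. In this construct LetB lacks residues 347–360 and carries a P346G substitution, a change the depositor describes as a PLL3 deletion. The record does not expand that abbreviation. A small fragment matching a T7 gene 10B-derived solubility tag lies after the LetB coding region and just before the terminator, and is probably residual vector sequence rather than an intended fusion.

The stated purpose is complementation. The mutant LetAB is presumably supplied to cells to test whether LetB without this segment still supports function, as part of structure–function work on lipid transport across the bacterial envelope.
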