Features (pLannotate 1.2.2; 12 found; start..end, strand, type, name):
    100..118     +  promoter       T7 promoter: promoter for bacteriophage T7 RNA polymerase
    150..172     +  RBS            RBS: efficient ribosome binding site from bacteriophage T7 gene 10 (Olins and Rangwala, 1989)
    180..1460    +  CDS            yebS: YEBS_ECOLI - Experimental evidence at protein level: Swiss-Prot protein existence level 1. Component of a transport pathway that contributes to membrane integrity. From Escherichia coli (strain K12).
   1432..4020    +  CDS            yebT: YEBT_ECOLI - Experimental evidence at protein level: Swiss-Prot protein existence level 1. Component of a transport pathway that contributes to membrane integrity (PubMed:27795327). May directly span the intermembrane space, facilitating the transport of substrates across the periplasm (Probable). From Escherichia coli (strain K12).
   4045..4094    +  CDS            SET1 (fragment): solubility-enhancement tag derived from T7 phage gene 10B
   4102..4149    +  terminator     T7 terminator: transcription terminator for bacteriophage T7 RNA polymerase
   4280..4384    +  promoter       AmpR promoter: bla
   4385..5245    +  CDS            AmpR: β-lactamase; bla; confers resistance to ampicillin, carbenicillin, and related antibiotics
   5416..6004    +  rep_origin     ori: high-copy-number ColE1/pMB1/pBR322/pUC origin of replication
   6190..6329    -  misc_feature   bom: basis of mobility region from pBR322
   6431..6622    -  CDS            rop: Rop protein, which maintains plasmids at low copy number; rop
   6639..7019    +  CDS            YPB1_ECOLX: Protein predicted: Swiss-Prot protein existence level 4. From Escherichia coli.
>Addgene plasmid #139892 | pBEL1888 | addgene full sequence | sequence record 309724 | Addgene NGS Result
CAACCCCGCCAGCCTAGCCGGGTCCTCAACGACAGGAGCACGATCATGCGCACCCGTGGCCAGGACCCAA
CGCTGCCCGAGATCTCGATCCCGCGAAATTAATACGACTCACTATAGGGAGACCACAACGGTTTCCCTCT
AGAAATAATTTTGTTTAACTTTAAGAAGGAGATATACATATGGCTCTTAACACACCACAAATTACGCCGA
CAAAAAAGATAACAGTGAGGGCAATCGGCGAGGAACTGCCGCGTGGTGATTACCAACGTTGCCCGCAATG
TGACATGCTGTTTAGCCTGCCCGAGATAAATTCTCATCAAAGTGCCTATTGTCCGCGCTGTCAGGCAAAA
ATTCGTGACGGGCGCGACTGGTCGCTAACGCGCCTGGCGGCAATGGCCTTCACCATGCTGTTGCTTATGC
CGTTTGCCTGGGGCGAACCGCTGTTGCATATCTGGCTGTTAGGCATTCGTATTGACGCCAACGTTATGCA
AGGCATCTGGCAAATGACCAAACAGGGCGATGCGATAACGGGGTCGATGGTCTTTTTCTGCGTTATTGGT
GCCCCGCTCATTCTGGTGACCTCCATAGCTTATTTATGGTTTGGTAACCGACTGGGAATGAATTTACGTC
CGGTACTGCTGATGCTTGAGCGACTTAAAGAGTGGGTAATGCTCGATATCTACCTGGTCGGCATTGGCGT
TGCTTCTATAAAGGTACAGGATTATGCCCATATCCAGGCTGGTGTCGGCTTGTTCTCTTTTGTGGCGTTG
GTGATTTTAACGACGGTGACGTTGTCACATCTTAATGTCGAAGAACTGTGGGAGCGATTTTATCCGCAGC
GCCCCGCTACGCGTAGGGACGAGAAACTTCGTGTCTGCCTAGGGTGCCATTTTACCGGCTATCCAGATCA
GCGTGGTCGCTGCCCGCGTTGCCATATCCCGCTACGCCTGCGTCGCCGTCATAGTCTGCAAAAATGCTGG
GCGGCGCTGTTAGCGTCAATCGTTTTATTGTTACCTGCCAACCTGTTGCCTATTTCTATCATTTATCTGA
ACGGAGGACGGCAGGAAGATACAATTCTTTCCGGAATTATGTCGCTGGCAAGTAGCAACATTGCGGTTGC
AGGAATCGTGTTTATCGCCAGTATTCTGGTCCCGTTTACTAAAGTGATCGTCATGTTCACTTTACTGTTG
AGCATTCATTTTAAATGCCAGCAAGGTTTACGCACACGCATTCTGTTACTGCGGATGGTGACCTGGATTG
GTCGCTGGTCGATGCTCGACCTGTTTGTCATATCTTTAACCATGTCGCTGATTAATCGCGATCAGATCCT
CGCTTTTACTATGGGACCGGCTGCGTTTTATTTCGGCGCAGCGGTAATTTTGACTATTCTTGCTGTGGAA
TGGCTGGACAGCCGCTTACTTTGGGATGCACATGAGTCAGGAAACGCCCGCTTCGACGACTGAAGCGCAG
ATTAAAAATAAACGCCGTATCTCACCTTTCTGGCTGCTGCCGTTCATCGCGCTAATGATTGCCAGTTGGC
TGATTTGGGACAGTTATCAGGACCGGGGTAATACCGTCACCATCGACTTTATGTCGGCGGATGGTATTGT
TCCAGGCCGTACGCCTGTTCGTTATCAGGGCGTTGAAGTCGGAACAGTGCAGGACATCAGCCTCAGCGAC
GATCTTCGTAAGATTGAAGTCAAGGTCAGCATCAAGTCCGATATGAAAGATGCGCTGCGCGAAGAGACTC
AGTTCTGGCTGGTGACGCCAAAAGCATCGTTGGCAGGTGTCTCCGGGCTGGACGCCCTCGTCGGTGGGAA
CTATATCGGCATGATGCCCGGGAAAGGTAAAGAGCAGGATCACTTTGTCGCACTCGATACCCAACCGAAA
TATCGGCTGGACAATGGCGATCTGATGATCCACCTGCAAGCCCCCGATCTCGGTTCGCTGAACAGCGGTT
CATTGGTCTATTTCCGCAAGATCCCGGTGGGAAAAGTCTACGACTATGCCATCAATCCCAACAAGCAAGG
CGTGGTGATTGATGTCCTGATCGAGCGGCGTTTTACCGATCTGGTGAAAAAAGGTAGCCGTTTCTGGAAC
GTTTCCGGCGTTGATGCCAACGTCAGTATCAGTGGCGCGAAGGTGAAACTGGAAAGCTTGGCGGCACTGG
TTAACGGTGCGATTGCCTTCGATTCACCAGAAGAGTCGAAACCTGCCGAGGCGGAAGATACCTTTGGTCT
GTATGAAGATCTGGCCCACAGCCAGCGTGGCGTAATAATAAAACTGGAACTGCCGAGTGGGGCCGGATTA
ACCGCCGACTCGACGCCGTTAATGTATCAGGGGCTGGAAGTCGGACAGCTGACTAAACTGGATTTAAATC
CTGGTGGTAAAGTCACAGGGGAAATGACCGTTGATCCCAGCGTCGTTACCCTGCTTCGTGAAAATACCCG
CATCGAATTACGCAACGGGGGCAAAACCTTCGAGCTGGTGCCCGGCGATGGCGAGCCACGCAAAGAATTC
GTTGTTGTGCCAGGCGAAAAAGCACTGCTGCATGAACCTGATGTTCTGACGCTGACCCTGACCGCGCCGG
AAAGTTACGGTATTGATGCGGGTCAGCCGCTCATTCTTCACGGCGTGCAGGTAGGCCAGGTTATCGATCG
TAAACTCACCAGCAAAGGCGTCACCTTTACCGTCGCCATCGAGCCTCAGCATCGCGAACTGGTAAAAGGC
GATAGCAAATTTGTCGTCAACAGCCGTGTCGATGTGAAGGTGGGGCTGGATGGCGTTGAGTTTCTCGGTG
CCAGCGCCTCAGAATGGATCAATGGCGGGATCCGTATTCTGCCGGGCGATAAAGGTGAGATGAAAGCCAG
CTATCCACTGTATGCCAATTTGGAAAAAGCGCTGGAGAACAGCCTTAGCGATTTACCCACCACAACCGTG
AGTTTGAGTGCAGAGACGCTGCCGGATGTGCAGGCAGGATCGGTAGTGCTGTACCGTAAATTTGAAGTTG
GTGAAGTGATTACCGTGCGTCCGCGAGCTAACGCGTTTGACATCGATCTGCATATTAAGCCGGAGTATCG
CAACCTTCTGACCAGCAATAGCGTGTTCTGGGCAGAAGGCGGGGCGAAAGTTCAGCTGAATGGTAGTGGT
CTGACCGTACAGGCATCCCCGCTCTCCAGAGCTCTAAAGGGAGCCATTAGCTTCGACAACCTCAGCGGTG
CCAGCGCCAGTCAGCGTAAAGGCGATAAGCGTATTCTGTATGCTTCCGAAACAGCGGCCCGTGCGGTTGG
CGGGCAGATTACGCTTCACGCTTTCGATGCCGGAAAACTGGCGGTCGGGATGCCAATTCGCTATCTCGGT
ATTGACATCGGGCAAATCCAGACGCTGGATCTGATTACCGCACGCAATGAAGTACAGGCAAAGGCGGTAC
TTTACCCGGAATATGTCCAGACCTTTGCTCGCGGTGGTACGCGCTTCTCAGTGGTCACACCGCAAATTTC
GGCAGCTGGCGTTGAGCATCTTGATACTATCCTCCAGCCGTATATCAACGTCGAACCAGGCCGGGGCAAT
CCTCGCCGCGACTTTGAATTACAAGAGGCCACCATTACTGATTCGCGGTACCTGGATGGCTTAAGCATTA
TTGTTGAAGCGCCGGAAGCCGGTTCGTTAGGCATCGGTACGCCTGTGCTGTTCCGTGGTCTGGAAGTCGG
TACGGTTACAGGAATGACGCTGGGGACATTGTCAGATCGCGTGATGATTGCGATGCGCATCAGTAAACGC
TATCAACACCTGGTGCGTAACAATTCCGTCTTCTGGTTGGCATCGGGTTACAGTCTGGACTTTGGTCTGA
CGGGCGGCGTAGTGAAAACCGGCACCTTTAACCAGTTTATCCGTGGCGGCATCGCCTTCGCCACGCCTCC
GGGTACGCCACTGGCACCGAAAGCCCAGGAAGGCAAACACTTCCTGTTGCAGGAAAGTGAACCGAAAGAG
TGGCGTGAATGGGGAACTGCGCTTCCCAAATAATGCCCACCTCGAGCAGATCCGGCTGCTAACAAAGCCC
GAAAGGAAGCTGAGTTGGCTGCTGCCACCGCTGAGCAATAACTAGCATAACCCCTTGGGGCCTCTAAACG
GGTCTTGAGGGGTTTTTTGCTGAAAGGAGGAACTATATCCGGATAATTCTTGAAGACGAAAGGGCCTCGT
GATACGCCTATTTTTATAGGTTAATGTCATGATAATAATGGTTTCTTAGACGTCAGGTGGCACTTTTCGG
GGAAATGTGCGCGGAACCCCTATTTGTTTATTTTTCTAAATACATTCAAATATGTATCCGCTCATGAGAC
AATAACCCTGATAAATGCTTCAATAATATTGAAAAAGGAAGAGTATGAGTATTCAACATTTCCGTGTCGC
CCTTATTCCCTTTTTTGCGGCATTTTGCCTTCCTGTTTTTGCTCACCCAGAAACGCTGGTGAAAGTAAAA
GATGCTGAAGATCAGTTGGGTGCACGAGTGGGTTACATCGAACTGGATCTCAACAGCGGTAAGATCCTTG
AGAGTTTTCGCCCCGAAGAACGTTTTCCAATGATGAGCACTTTTAAAGTTCTGCTATGTGGCGCGGTATT
ATCCCGTGTTGACGCCGGGCAAGAGCAACTCGGTCGCCGCATACACTATTCTCAGAATGACTTGGTTGAG
TACTCACCAGTCACAGAAAAGCATCTTACGGATGGCATGACAGTAAGAGAATTATGCAGTGCTGCCATAA
CCATGAGTGATAACACTGCGGCCAACTTACTTCTGACAACGATCGGAGGACCGAAGGAGCTAACCGCTTT
TTTGCACAACATGGGGGATCATGTAACTCGCCTTGATCGTTGGGAACCGGAGCTGAATGAAGCCATACCA
AACGACGAGCGTGACACCACGATGCCTGCAGCAATGGCAACAACGTTGCGCAAACTATTAACTGGCGAAC
TACTTACTCTAGCTTCCCGGCAACAATTAATAGACTGGATGGAGGCGGATAAAGTTGCAGGACCACTTCT
GCGCTCGGCCCTTCCGGCTGGCTGGTTTATTGCTGATAAATCTGGAGCCGGTGAGCGTGGGTCTCGCGGT
ATCATTGCAGCACTGGGGCCAGATGGTAAGCCCTCCCGTATCGTAGTTATCTACACGACGGGGAGTCAGG
CAACTATGGATGAACGAAATAGACAGATCGCTGAGATAGGTGCCTCACTGATTAAGCATTGGTAACTGTC
AGACCAAGTTTACTCATATATACTTTAGATTGATTTAAAACTTCATTTTTAATTTAAAAGGATCTAGGTG
AAGATCCTTTTTGATAATCTCATGACCAAAATCCCTTAACGTGAGTTTTCGTTCCACTGAGCGTCAGACC
CCGTAGAAAAGATCAAAGGATCTTCTTGAGATCCTTTTTTTCTGCGCGTAATCTGCTGCTTGCAAACAAA
AAAACCACCGCTACCAGCGGTGGTTTGTTTGCCGGATCAAGAGCTACCAACTCTTTTTCCGAAGGTAACT
GGCTTCAGCAGAGCGCAGATACCAAATACTGTCCTTCTAGTGTAGCCGTAGTTAGGCCACCACTTCAAGA
ACTCTGTAGCACCGCCTACATACCTCGCTCTGCTAATCCTGTTACCAGTGGCTGCTGCCAGTGGCGATAA
GTCGTGTCTTACCGGGTTGGACTCAAGACGATAGTTACCGGATAAGGCGCAGCGGTCGGGCTGAACGGGG
GGTTCGTGCACACAGCCCAGCTTGGAGCGAACGACCTACACCGAACTGAGATACCTACAGCGTGAGCTAT
GAGAAAGCGCCACGCTTCCCGAAGGGAGAAAGGCGGACAGGTATCCGGTAAGCGGCAGGGTCGGAACAGG
AGAGCGCACGAGGGAGCTTCCAGGGGGAAACGCCTGGTATCTTTATAGTCCTGTCGGGTTTCGCCACCTC
TGACTTGAGCGTCGATTTTTGTGATGCTCGTCAGGGGGGCGGAGCCTATGGAAAAACGCCAGCAACGCGG
CCTTTTTACGGTTCCTGGCCTTTTGCTGGCCTTTTGCTCACATGTTCTTTCCTGCGTTATCCCCTGATTC
TGTGGATAACCGTATTACCGCCTTTGAGTGAGCTGATACCGCTCGCCGCAGCCGAACGACCGAGCGCAGC
GAGTCAGTGAGCGAGGAAGCGGAAGAGCGCCTGATGCGGTATTTTCTCCTTACGCATCTGTGCGGTATTT
CACACCGCAATGGTGCACTCTCAGTACAATCTGCTCTGATGCCGCATAGTTAAGCCAGTATACACTCCGC
TATCGCTACGTGACTGGGTCATGGCTGCGCCCCGACACCCGCCAACACCCGCTGACGCGCCCTGACGGGC
TTGTCTGCTCCCGGCATCCGCTTACAGACAAGCTGTGACCGTCTCCGGGAGCTGCATGTGTCAGAGGTTT
TCACCGTCATCACCGAAACGCGCGAGGCAGCTGCGGTAAAGCTCATCAGCGTGGTCGTGAAGCGATTCAC
AGATGTCTGCCTGTTCATCCGCGTCCAGCTCGTTGAGTTTCTCCAGAAGCGTTAATGTCTGGCTTCTGAT
AAAGCGGGCCATGTTAAGGGCGGTTTTTTCCTGTTTGGTCACTGATGCCTCCGTGTAAGGGGGATTTCTG
TTCATGGGGGTAATGATACCGATGAAACGAGAGAGGATGCTCACGATACGGGTTACTGATGATGAACATG
CCCGGTTACTGGAACGTTGTGAGGGTAAACAACTGGCGGTATGGATGCGGCGGGACCAGAGAAAAATCAC
TCAGGGTCAATGCCAGCGCTTCGTTAATACAGATGTAGGTGTTCCACAGGGTAGCCAGCAGCATCCTGCG
ATGCAGATCCGGAACATAATGGTGCAGGGCGCTGACTTCCGCGTTTCCAGACTTTACGAAACACGGAAAC
CGAAGACCATTCATGTTGTTGCTCAGGTCGCAGACGTTTTGCAGCAGCAGTCGCTTCACGTTCGCTCGCG
TATCGGTGATTCATTCTGCTAACCAGTAAGG
